Addgene plasmid #81523: pDONR223_EYS_p.R26Q
Purpose: Gateway Donor vector containing EYS , part of the Target Accelerator Plasmid Collection.
Depositing lab: Jesse Boehm & William Hahn & David Root. Depositing organization: Broad Institute. Publication: Systematic Functional Interrogation of Rare Cancer Variants Identifies Oncogenic Alleles. Kim E, Ilic N, Shrestha Y, Zou L, Kamburov A, Zhu C, Yang X, Lubonja R, Tran N, Nguyen C, Lawrence MS, Piccioni F, Bagul M, Doench JG, Chouinard CR, Wu X, Hogstrom L, Natoli T, Tamayo P, Horn H, Corsello SM, Lage K, Root DE, Subramanian A, Golub TR, Getz G, Boehm JS, Hahn WC. Cancer Discov. 2016 Jul;6(7):714-26. doi: 10.1158/2159-8290.CD-16-0160. Epub 2016 May 4. PubMed 27147599.
Backbone
  Vector backbone: pDONR223
  Backbone manufacturer: Invitrogen
  Backbone size w/o insert (bp): 2790
  Vector type: Gateway Entry vector
Growth in bacteria
  Bacterial resistance: Spectinomycin, 50 μg/mL
  Growth temperature: 37°C
  Growth strain: DH5alpha
  Copy number: High Copy
Gene/Insert
  Gene/Insert name: EYS (alt name: NM_198283.1)
  Species: H. sapiens (human)
  Mutation: R26Q
  Entrez Gene: EYS (a.k.a. C6orf178, C6orf179, C6orf180, EGFL10, EGFL11, RP25, SPAM, bA166P24.2, bA307F22.3, bA74E24.1, dJ1018A4.2, dJ22I17.2, dJ303F19.1)
  Promoter: None
  Cloning method: Gateway Cloning
  Sequencing primers: 5′ M13pUC-fwd; 3′ M13-Rev
Terms and licenses: Academic/Nonprofit Terms; Industry Terms: Not Available to Industry
Depositor comments: Open state: NO stop codon immediately follows insert
How to cite: pDONR223_EYS_p.R26Q was a gift from Jesse Boehm & William Hahn & David Root (Addgene plasmid # 81523 ; http://n2t.net/addgene:81523 ; RRID:Addgene_81523)
