[The description below was written by a language model from this plasmid's Addgene catalogue record and pLannotate feature annotations shown in this document.]
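Description:
pDONR223_EYS_p.R26Q is a Gateway entry clone built in the Invitrogen pDONR223 backbone and belongs to the Target Accelerator Plasmid Collection, a set of wild-type and variant open reading frames assembled for systematic functional testing of rare cancer-associated alleles. It is a bacterial propagation plasmid only. It replicates from a high-copy ColE1/pUC-type origin and is selected with spectinomycin through the aadA (SmR) aminoglycoside adenylyltransferase gene, which lies downstream of a fragment of the class 1 integron Pc promoter and a remnant of a gentamicin resistance gene. The sequenced record is 4,575 nt.

The insert is a human EYS (eyes shut homolog) coding sequence corresponding to the NM_198283.1 transcript and carrying the R26Q substitution. The annotation reports it as a roughly 1.8 kb match to only part of the full-length reference protein, which suggests that this transcript encodes a shorter isoform. The ORF is flanked by two attL recombination sites. The annotation software labels both as attL3, but they function as the pair that allows LR Clonase-mediated transfer into any compatible Gateway destination vector. The record lists no promoter for the insert, so expression depends on the destination vector chosen. The T7 promoter annotated beyond the 3′ attL site is on the opposite strand and is a backbone element. rrnB T1 and T2 terminators upstream insulate the cassette from read-through transcription. The clone is in the "open" configuration, with no stop codon immediately following the ORF, so it can be fused in frame to C-terminal tags supplied by a destination vector. M13 forward and reverse primer sites flank the cassette for sequence verification.
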