Features (pLannotate 1.2.2; 12 found; start..end, strand, type, name):
    121..213     +  CDS            lacI (fragment): lac repressor; lacI; The lac repressor binds to the lac operator to inhibit transcription in E. coli. This inhibition can be relieved by adding lactose or isopropyl-β-D-thiogalactopyranoside (IPTG).
    268..295     -  terminator     rrnB T2 terminator: transcription terminator T2 from the E. coli rrnB gene
    427..470     +  terminator     rrnB T1 terminator: Escherichia coli rrnB; transcription terminator T1 from the E. coli rrnB gene
    517..553     -  CDS            lacZα (fragment): LacZα fragment of β-galactosidase; lacZ fragment
    570..665     +  protein_bind   attL3: mutant version of attL; recombination site for the Gateway® LR reaction LR Clonase™
    671..2446    +  CDS            EYS (fragment): EYS_HUMAN - Also known as C6orf178, C6orf179, C6orf180, EGFL10, EGFL11, SPAM. Experimental evidence at protein level: Swiss-Prot protein existence level 1. Required to maintain the integrity of photoreceptor cells (PubMed:18836446). Specifically required for normal morphology of the photoreceptor ciliary pocket, and might thus facilitate protein trafficking between the photoreceptor inner and outer segments via the transition zone (By similarity). From Homo sapiens (Human).
   2457..2552    -  protein_bind   attL3: mutant version of attL; recombination site for the Gateway® LR reaction LR Clonase™
   2571..2589    -  promoter       T7 promoter: promoter for bacteriophage T7 RNA polymerase
   2779..2802    +  promoter       Pc promoter (fragment): intI1 (promoter lies within the coding sequence); class 1 integron promoter
   2978..3034    +  CDS            GmR (fragment): gentamycin acetyltransferase; aacC1; confers resistance to gentamycin
   3041..3832    +  CDS            SmR: aminoglycoside adenylyltransferase (Murphy, 1985); aadA; confers resistance to spectinomycin and streptomycin
   3925..4513    +  rep_origin     ori: high-copy-number ColE1/pMB1/pBR322/pUC origin of replication
>Addgene plasmid #81523 | pDONR223_EYS_p.R26Q | addgene full sequence | sequence record 168680 | Addgene NGS Result
CTTTCCTGCGTTATCCCCTGATTCTGTGGATAACCGTATTACCGCCTTTGAGTGAGCTGATACCGCTCGC
CGCAGCCGAACGACCGAGCGCAGCGAGTCAGTGAGCGAGGAAGCGGAAGAGCGCCCAATACGCAAACCGC
CTCTCCCCGCGCGTTGGCCGATTCATTAATGCAGCTGGCACGACAGGTTTCCCGACTGGAAAGCGGGCAG
TGAGCGCAACGCAATTAATACGCGTACCGCTAGCCAGGAAGAGTTTGTAGAAACGCAAAAAGGCCATCCG
TCAGGATGGCCTTCTGCTTAGTTTGATGCCTGGCAGTTTATGGCGGGCGTCCTGCCCGCCACCCTCCGGG
CCGTTGCTTCACAACGTTCAAATCCGCTCCCGGCGGATTTGTCCTACTCAGGAGAGCGTTCACCGACAAA
CAACAGATAAAACGAAAGGCCCAGTCTTCCGACTGAGCCTTTCGTTTTATTTGATGCCTGGCAGTTCCCT
ACTCTCGCGTTAACGCTAGCATGGATGTTTTCCCAGTCACGACGTTGTAAAACGACGGCCAGTCTTAAGC
TCGGGCCCCAAATAATGATTTTATTTTGACTGATAGTGACCTGTTCGTTGCAACAAATTGATGAGCAATG
CTTTTTTATAATGACAACTTTGTACAAAAAAGTTGGCACCATGACTGACAAATCAATCGTCATTCTGAGC
CTGATGGTTTTTCACAGCTCTTTCATAAATGGAAAAACATGTAGACAGCAATTGGTGGAAGAATGGCATC
CACAACCCTCATCATATGTGGTAAATTGGACACTAACAGAAAACATCTGCTTGGACTTCTACAGAGATTG
CTGGTTTTTGGGTGTAAACACTAAAATAGATACTTCAGGCAATCAAGCTGTTCCCCAGATTTGCCCTTTG
CAAATTCAATTAGGAGATATCCTTGTAATTTCTTCTGAACCATCTCTTCAATTTCCAGAAATAAATTTGA
TGAATGTTTCTGAAACATCTTTCGTTGGCTGTGTGCAAAATACCACAACGGAAGATCAGTTACTTTTTGG
CTGCAGACTAAAAGGAATGCACACTGTTAATTCTAAGTGGCTGAGTGTTGGGACACATTATTTTATCACA
GTTATGGCAAGTGGTCCATCACCTTGTCCACTGGGACTTCGACTAAATGTGACAGTGAAACAGCAGTTCT
GCCAGGAATCTCTGAGTTCAGAATTTTGCTCTGGTCATGGTAAATGTCTTAGTGAAGCTTGGAGCAAGAC
ATATAGCTGCCATTGCCAGCCTCCATTTTCTGGAAAATACTGCCAGGAACTTGATGCATGTTCTTTTAAA
CCATGTAAAAATAATGGCAGTTGCATTAATAAAAGAGAAAATTGGGATGAGCAAGCATATGAATGTGTCT
GTCACCCACCATTTACAGGAAAGAATTGCTCAGAAATAATTGGCCAGTGTCAACCACATGTCTGTTTCCA
TGGAAACTGCAGCAATATTACTTCAAATAGTTTCATTTGTGAATGTGATGAGCAATTTTCAGGTCCATTC
TGTGAGGTGTCAGCAAAACCTTGTGTTTCTCTGCTTTTTTGGAAAAGAGGAATTTGCCCAAATAGCAGTT
CTGCTTATACTTATGAATGCCCAAAAGGATCTTCCAGCCAAAATGGTGAAACTGATGTCAGTGAGTTTTC
ATTAGTACCATGTCAGAATGGTACTGACTGCATCAAAATATCAAATGATGTTATGTGCATCTGTTCACCA
ATATTTACAGATTTGCTTTGTAAGAGCATTCAAACATCATGTGAGTCATTTCCTTTGAGGAATAATGCTA
CATGTAAGAAATGTGAGAAAGATTATCCTTGCAGCTGTATATCAGGATTTACTGAAAAAAACTGTGAGAA
AGCAATTGACCACTGTAAACTGCTCAGCATCAACTGTCTGAATGAAGAATGGTGTTTCAATATAATTGGA
AGATTCAAATATGTATGCATTCCAGGGTGCACAAAAAATCCATGTTGGTTTTTGAAGAATGTTTACCTAA
TTCATCAACACCTCTGCTACTGTGGAGTCACCTTCCATGGTATTTGCCAAGATAAAGGTCCTGCTCAATT
TGAATATGTGTGGCAATTGGGATTTGCAGGATCTGAAGGCGAAAAGTGCCAAGGGGTTATTGATGCCTAT
TTCTTTCTGGCTGCAAACTGCACTGAAGATGCAACCTATGTGAACGATCCTGAAGATAATAATTCTTCAT
GTTGGTTCCCACATGAAGGCACAAAAGAGATTTGTGCAAATGGATGCAGTTGTTTGAGTGAAGAAGACAG
TCAGGAATATCGGTATCTATGTTTTCTCAGATGGGCTGGCAACATGTATCTGGAAAATACAACTGATGAT
CAAGAAAATGAGTGTCAACATGAAGCTGTTTGTAAAGATGAAATTAATAGACCCAGGTATTTATGTATCA
TTTTGCCAACTTTCTTGTACAAAGTTGGCATTATAAGAAAGCATTGCTTATCAATTTGTTGCAACGAACA
GGTCACTATCAGTCAAAATAAAATCATTATTTGCCATCCAGCTGATATCCCCTATAGTGAGTCGTATTAC
ATGGTCATAGCTGTTTCCTGGCAGCTCTGGCCCGTGTCTCAAAATCTCTGATGTTACATTGCACAAGATA
AAAATATATCATCATGCCTCCTCTAGACCAGCCAGGACAGAAATGCCTCGACTTCGCTGCTACCCAAGGT
TGCCGGGTGACGCACACCGTGGAAACGGATGAAGGCACGAACCCAGTGGACATAAGCCTGTTCGGTTCGT
AAGCTGTAATGCAAGTAGCGTATGCGCTCACGCAACTGGTCCAGAACCTTGACCGAACGCAGCGGTGGTA
ACGGCGCAGTGGCGGTTTTCATGGCTTGTTATGACTGTTTTTTTGGGGTACAGTCTATGCCTCGGGCATC
CAAGCAGCAAGCGCGTTACGCCGTGGGTCGATGTTTGATGTTATGGAGCAGCAACGATGTTACGCAGCAG
GGCAGTCGCCCTAAAACAAAGTTAAACATTATGAGGGAAGCGGTGATCGCCGAAGTATCGACTCAACTAT
CAGAGGTAGTTGGCGTCATCGAGCGCCATCTCGAACCGACGTTGCTGGCCGTACATTTGTACGGCTCCGC
AGTGGATGGCGGCCTGAAGCCACACAGTGATATTGATTTGCTGGTTACGGTGACCGTAAGGCTTGATGAA
ACAACGCGGCGAGCTTTGATCAACGACCTTTTGGAAACTTCGGCTTCCCCTGGAGAGAGCGAGATTCTCC
GCGCTGTAGAAGTCACCATTGTTGTGCACGACGACATCATTCCGTGGCGTTATCCAGCTAAGCGCGAACT
GCAATTTGGAGAATGGCAGCGCAATGACATTCTTGCAGGTATCTTCGAGCCAGCCACGATCGACATTGAT
CTGGCTATCTTGCTGACAAAAGCAAGAGAACATAGCGTTGCCTTGGTAGGTCCAGCGGCGGAGGAACTCT
TTGATCCGGTTCCTGAACAGGATCTATTTGAGGCGCTAAATGAAACCTTAACGCTATGGAACTCGCCGCC
CGACTGGGCTGGCGATGAGCGAAATGTAGTGCTTACGTTGTCCCGCATTTGGTACAGCGCAGTAACCGGC
AAAATCGCGCCGAAGGATGTCGCTGCCGACTGGGCAATGGAGCGCCTGCCGGCCCAGTATCAGCCCGTCA
TACTTGAAGCTAGACAGGCTTATCTTGGACAAGAAGAAGATCGCTTGGCCTCGCGCGCAGATCAGTTGGA
AGAATTTGTCCACTACGTGAAAGGCGAGATCACCAAGGTAGTCGGCAAATAACCCTCGAGCCACCCATGA
CCAAAATCCCTTAACGTGAGTTACGCGTCGTTCCACTGAGCGTCAGACCCCGTAGAAAAGATCAAAGGAT
CTTCTTGAGATCCTTTTTTTCTGCGCGTAATCTGCTGCTTGCAAACAAAAAAACCACCGCTACCAGCGGT
GGTTTGTTTGCCGGATCAAGAGCTACCAACTCTTTTTCCGAAGGTAACTGGCTTCAGCAGAGCGCAGATA
CCAAATACTGTTCTTCTAGTGTAGCCGTAGTTAGGCCACCACTTCAAGAACTCTGTAGCACCGCCTACAT
ACCTCGCTCTGCTAATCCTGTTACCAGTGGCTGCTGCCAGTGGCGATAAGTCGTGTCTTACCGGGTTGGA
CTCAAGACGATAGTTACCGGATAAGGCGCAGCGGTCGGGCTGAACGGGGGGTTCGTGCACACAGCCCAGC
TTGGAGCGAACGACCTACACCGAACTGAGATACCTACAGCGTGAGCTATGAGAAAGCGCCACGCTTCCCG
AAGGGAGAAAGGCGGACAGGTATCCGGTAAGCGGCAGGGTCGGAACAGGAGAGCGCACGAGGGAGCTTCC
AGGGGGAAACGCCTGGTATCTTTATAGTCCTGTCGGGTTTCGCCACCTCTGACTTGAGCGTCGATTTTTG
TGATGCTCGTCAGGGGGGCGGAGCCTATGGAAAAACGCCAGCAACGCGGCCTTTTTACGGTTCCTGGCCT
TTTGCTGGCCTTTTGCTCACATGTT
