>Addgene plasmid #81523 | pDONR223_EYS_p.R26Q | depositor partial sequence | sequence record 154842 | Insert sequence
ATGACTGACAAATCAATCGTCATTCTGAGCCTGATGGTTTTTCACAGCTCTTTCATAAATGGAAAAACAT
GTAGACAGCAATTGGTGGAAGAATGGCATCCACAACCCTCATCATATGTGGTAAATTGGACACTAACAGA
AAACATCTGCTTGGACTTCTACAGAGATTGCTGGTTTTTGGGTGTAAACACTAAAATAGATACTTCAGGC
AATCAAGCTGTTCCCCAGATTTGCCCTTTGCAAATTCAATTAGGAGATATCCTTGTAATTTCTTCTGAAC
CATCTCTTCAATTTCCAGAAATAAATTTGATGAATGTTTCTGAAACATCTTTCGTTGGCTGTGTGCAAAA
TACCACAACGGAAGATCAGTTACTTTTTGGCTGCAGACTAAAAGGAATGCACACTGTTAATTCTAAGTGG
CTGAGTGTTGGGACACATTATTTTATCACAGTTATGGCAAGTGGTCCATCACCTTGTCCACTGGGACTTC
GACTAAATGTGACAGTGAAACAGCAGTTCTGCCAGGAATCTCTGAGTTCAGAATTTTGCTCTGGTCATGG
TAAATGTCTTAGTGAAGCTTGGAGCAAGACATATAGCTGCCATTGCCAGCCTCCATTTTCTGGAAAATAC
TGCCAGGAACTTGATGCATGTTCTTTTAAACCATGTAAAAATAATGGCAGTTGCATTAATAAAAGAGAAA
ATTGGGATGAGCAAGCATATGAATGTGTCTGTCACCCACCATTTACAGGAAAGAATTGCTCAGAAATAAT
TGGCCAGTGTCAACCACATGTCTGTTTCCATGGAAACTGCAGCAATATTACTTCAAATAGTTTCATTTGT
GAATGTGATGAGCAATTTTCAGGTCCATTCTGTGAGGTGTCAGCAAAACCTTGTGTTTCTCTGCTTTTTT
GGAAAAGAGGAATTTGCCCAAATAGCAGTTCTGCTTATACTTATGAATGCCCAAAAGGATCTTCCAGCCA
AAATGGTGAAACTGATGTCAGTGAGTTTTCATTAGTACCATGTCAGAATGGTACTGACTGCATCAAAATA
TCAAATGATGTTATGTGCATCTGTTCACCAATATTTACAGATTTGCTTTGTAAGAGCATTCAAACATCAT
GTGAGTCATTTCCTTTGAGGAATAATGCTACATGTAAGAAATGTGAGAAAGATTATCCTTGCAGCTGTAT
ATCAGGATTTACTGAAAAAAACTGTGAGAAAGCAATTGACCACTGTAAACTGCTCAGCATCAACTGTCTG
AATGAAGAATGGTGTTTCAATATAATTGGAAGATTCAAATATGTATGCATTCCAGGGTGCACAAAAAATC
CATGTTGGTTTTTGAAGAATGTTTACCTAATTCATCAACACCTCTGCTACTGTGGAGTCACCTTCCATGG
TATTTGCCAAGATAAAGGTCCTGCTCAATTTGAATATGTGTGGCAATTGGGATTTGCAGGATCTGAAGGC
GAAAAGTGCCAAGGGGTTATTGATGCCTATTTCTTTCTGGCTGCAAACTGCACTGAAGATGCAACCTATG
TGAACGATCCTGAAGATAATAATTCTTCATGTTGGTTCCCACATGAAGGCACAAAAGAGATTTGTGCAAA
TGGATGCAGTTGTTTGAGTGAAGAAGACAGTCAGGAATATCGGTATCTATGTTTTCTCAGATGGGCTGGC
AACATGTATCTGGAAAATACAACTGATGATCAAGAAAATGAGTGTCAACATGAAGCTGTTTGTAAAGATG
AAATTAATAGACCCAGGTATTTATGTATCATT
