>Addgene plasmid #81523 | pDONR223_EYS_p.R26Q | addgene partial sequence | sequence record 156373 | M13-F20 5'-TGTAAAACGACGGCCAGT-3'
TTCGTTGCAACAAATTGATGAGCAATGCTTTTTTATAATGACAACTTTGTACAAAAAAGTTGGCACCATG
ACTGACAAATCAATCGTCATTCTGAGCCTGATGGTTTTTCACAGCTCTTTCATAAATGGAAAAACATGTA
GACAGCAATTGGTGGAAGAATGGCATCCACAACCCTCATCATATGTGGTAAATTGGACACTAACAGAAAA
CATCTGCTTGGACTTCTACAGAGATTGCTGGTTTTTGGGTGTAAACACTAAAATAGATACTTCAGGCAAT
CAAGCTGTTCCCCAGATTTGCCCTTTGCAAATTCAATTAGGAGATATCCTTGTAATTTCTTCTGAACCAT
CTCTTCAATTTCCAGAAATAAATTTGATGAATGTTTCTGAAACATCTTTCGTTGGCTGTGTGCAAAATAC
CACAACGGAAGATCAGTTACTTTTTGGCTGCAGACTAAAAGGAATGCACACTGTTAATTCTAAGTGGCTG
AGTGTTGGGACACATTATTTTATCACAGTTATGGCAAGTGGTCCATCACCTTGTCCACTGGGACTTCGAC
TAAATGTGACAGTGAAACAGCAGTTCTGCCAGGAATCTCTGAGTTCAGAATTTTGCTCTGGTCATGGTAA
ATGTCTTAGTGAAGCTTGGAGCAAGACATATAGCTGCCATTGCCAGCCTCCATTTTCTGGAAAATACTGC
CAGGAACTTGATGCATGTTCTTTTAAACCATGTAAAAATAATGGCAGTTGCATTAATAAAAGAGAAAATT
GGGATGAGCAAGCATATGAATGTGTCTGTCACCCACCATTTACAGGAAAGAATTGCTCAGAAATAATTGG
CCAGTGTCAACCACATGTCTGTTTCCATGGAAACTGCAGCAATATTACTTCAAATAGTTTCATTTGTGAA
TGTGATGAGCAATTTTCAGGTCCATTCTGTGAGGTGTCAGCAAAACCTTGTGTTTCTCTGCTTTTTTGGA
A
